Addgene plasmid #180730: pMYT077
Purpose: (Empty Backbone) Markerless yeast integration Vector at Int.3 locus to used in the Dueber YTK and Ellis MYT systems
Depositing lab: Tom Ellis. Depositing organization: Imperial College London. Publication: A Multiplex MoClo Toolkit for Extensive and Flexible Engineering of Saccharomyces cerevisiae. Shaw WM, Khalil AS, Ellis T. ACS Synth Biol. 2023 Nov 6. doi: 10.1021/acssynbio.3c00423. PubMed 37930278.
Backbone
  Vector backbone: pYTK090
  Backbone manufacturer: John Dueber
  Vector type: Synthetic Biology
Growth in bacteria
  Bacterial resistance: Kanamycin, 50 μg/mL
  Growth temperature: 37°C
  Growth strain: DH5alpha
  Copy number: High Copy
Gene/Insert
  Gene/Insert name: None
Terms and licenses: Academic/Nonprofit Terms; Industry Terms: Not Available to Industry
Depositor comments: RFP expression in E. coli. Plasmid yields may drop after multiple passages or delayed miniprepping after the culture has saturated. We suggest streaking onto solid media to pick fresh colonies every time.
How to cite: pMYT077 was a gift from Tom Ellis (Addgene plasmid # 180730 ; http://n2t.net/addgene:180730 ; RRID:Addgene_180730)
