[The description below was written by a language model from this plasmid's Addgene catalogue record and pLannotate feature annotations shown in this document.]
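Description:
pMYT077 is an empty-backbone synthetic biology vector for markerless integration of assembled DNA into the Saccharomyces cerevisiae genome at a site designated Int.3. It is derived from the pYTK090 backbone and is intended as a destination vector compatible with both the yeast MoClo toolkit (YTK) and the multiplex yeast toolkit (MYT) that extends it. In E. coli it is maintained at high copy through a ColE1/pUC-type origin and selected with kanamycin through the aph(3')-Ia KanR gene. "Markerless" indicates that no yeast selection marker accompanies the integrated cassette, and the feature table accordingly shows no yeast auxotrophic or drug marker and no yeast replication origin. The Int.3 homology arms expected for such a vector are not annotated, so their positions and extents cannot be given from the record.

The record lists no insert. The depositor notes that the plasmid expresses RFP in E. coli, which in MoClo-style vectors typically serves as a visual dropout marker: correct Golden Gate assembly replaces the red reporter, so colonies carrying assembled product can be told apart from red parental colonies. This role is not stated explicitly here. The automated annotation identifies two mScarlet-like red fluorescent protein coding sequences on the same strand. One is followed by the rrnB T1 and T7Te bacterial terminators, consistent with a bacterial expression unit. The other lies next to a short fragment matching the yeast TDH3 (GAP) promoter, and its function is not explained by the record. The depositor also cautions that plasmid yield can decline with repeated passaging or prolonged saturated culture.
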