Features (pLannotate 1.2.2; 7 found; start..end, strand, type, name):
    516..1211    -  CDS            mScarlet: mScarlet is a basic (constitutively fluorescent) red fluorescent protein published in 2016, derived from synthetic construct. It has moderate acid sensitivity.
   1237..1264    -  promoter       GAP promoter (fragment): S. cerevisiae TDH3; promoter for glyceraldehyde-3-phosphate dehydrogenase
   1692..1719    -  terminator     T7Te terminator: phage T7 early transcription terminator
   1735..1806    -  terminator     rrnB T1 terminator: transcription terminator T1 from the E. coli rrnB gene
   1818..2513    -  CDS            mScarlet: mScarlet is a basic (constitutively fluorescent) red fluorescent protein published in 2016, derived from synthetic construct. It has moderate acid sensitivity.
   3660..4248    -  rep_origin     ori: high-copy-number ColE1/pMB1/pBR322/pUC origin of replication
   4473..5288    +  CDS            KanR: aminoglycoside phosphotransferase; aph(3')-Ia; confers resistance to kanamycin in bacteria or G418 (Geneticin®) in eukaryotes
>Addgene plasmid #180730 | pMYT077 | addgene full sequence | sequence record 369758 | Addgene NGS Result
CGTCAGAACTAAGTGCGAAGAATACGGCCTACATTAGAGATTCTTCAAGGTAGTGAAACGTATTCGTGGC
AGTGGTTATGGAACTGCCTTACTTGGTCGGTAACAAGATGCTACTCATGTCTTCACTGGAAGACATTGTA
GCATCTGCAGCGTAACTAGTTGACTGCTTGAGACGGTACCAGCTGAGACCCAGACGAGCACCAAATACCC
GCTGGACTGTTGTGATATGCCATATATGCAGTGGTGTTCGCCGGCGCTGGTTCCGGCTGTCTTGCTTAGT
TGTGAGTCGCCAGGCAGTCATCGGTATGATCTGTACATGATTCGTCAGTGTGAGCACCACTGACGAGCAG
ATTTCGCGGCCGCAGTACAGCTCTAGGTCTATAAAAAAAAAAATTGGTTAAAGAAAAAATATACAGGTTT
GTATATAGAATCATTAATTAAAAAGATAATAGTATAAAACACATCAGATAAACAAAAGTTTGCCCAATAA
AATTATATTTTCCATCAACCAGCTACTTGTACAACTCATCCATACCACCAGTAGAATGTCTACCTTCTGA
TCTTTCGTACTGTTCAACAACGGTGTAATCTTCGTTGTGAGAGGTGATATCCAATTTTCTATCAACGTTA
TAAGCACCAGGCATTTGAACTGGCTTTTTGGCCTTGTAAGTAGTCTTAAAATCAGCCAAGTATCTACCAC
CGTCTTTCAATCTCAAGGCCATCTTAATATCACCTTTCAAAACACCATCCTCTGGATATAATCTTTCAGT
AGAAGCTTCCCATCCCATAGTCTTTTTTTGCATAACAGGACCATCTGGTGGGAAATTAGTACCTCTTAAC
TTAACCTTGTAGATCAAGGTGCCATCTTCCAATGAAGTATCTTGAGTAACAGTAACGGCACCACCATCTT
CAAAATTCATGACTCTTTCCCACTTGAAACCCTCTGGAAATGATTGCTTATAATAATCTGGGATATCAGC
TGGGTGTTTTGTAAAAGCTCTTGAACCGTACATAAATTGTGGAGACAAAATATCCCAAGAGAATGGCAAA
GGACCACCTTTTGTAACCTTCAATTTAGCAGTTTGTGTACCTTCGTATGGTCTACCCTCACCTTCACCCT
CAATTTCAAATTCGTGACCGTTCATAGAACCTTCCATGTGAACCTTGAATCTCATAAATTCTTTGATGAC
GGCTTCACCTTTAGACACCATTTTAATTGTTTGTGTGTGTGTGTTTTCGAAACTAAGTTCTTGGGGTTTT
AAAATCAATAAGAATTAAAATAGAATAACTATAAAATAAGAAGTGTAAAGGAGTTATAGTTTTATGAGTT
TATGATCGATAGTTGTCGTCTTTATATATTTATTAATCAAACAGGGGGATGATTTGTGGAAACTGGAGAC
AACCTTTTTTTCAGTTTTTTCCAACCCAGAGAGTTAGAAGGTAATAGAAGGTGTGAGAAAATAGACAGAC
ACGTAGGTCGATTGCCTTGTGTCAGCTTTTTGCTCCAGTCAGTTTGCATCACTCCATTGATTTTTTTCAG
GAAGCCAGATTAAAAAGCGCGATCCGAGATATTTAGTGGATGCTGGAAAAGGGACCGCTCACCCAGACAT
TCGGAATGTGGCCTGTGGCTGCCGTAACCCGCTCAATGAGAAGTCGGGTTACTAATGGCAGGTGAAAGAT
GAATGTATAAACGCAGAAAGGCCCACCCGAAGGTGAGCCAGTGTGACTCTAGTAGAGAGCGTTCACCGAC
AAACAACAGATAAAACGAAAGGCCCAGTCTTTCGACTGAGCCTTTCGTTTTATTTGATGCCTGGTCACTT
ATACAGTTCGTCCATGCCGCCGGTGCTGTGGCGACCCTCGCTACGCTCATATTGCTCAACCACGGTATAA
TCCTCGTTGTGGCTGGTAATATCCAGTTTACGGTCAACGTTGTACGCACCCGGCATTTGCACCGGTTTCT
TCGCTTTATAGGTGGTCTTAAAATCCGCCAGGTAACGGCCACCGTCCTTCAGACGCAGCGCCATTTTGAT
ATCACCCTTCAGCACGCCATCTTCCGGATACAGACGCTCGGTGCTCGCTTCCCAACCCATCGTTTTCTTC
TGCATAACCGGACCATCCGGCGGAAAGTTGGTGCCACGCAGTTTCACCTTGTAAATCAGGGTGCCATCCT
CCAGGCTGGTGTCCTGGGTAACGGTCACCGCGCCACCATCTTCGAAGTTCATAACACGCTCCCATTTAAA
ACCTTCCGGGAAGCTTTGCTTATAGTAATCCGGAATGTCCGCCGGGTGTTTGGTAAACGCACGGCTGCCA
TACATGAACTGCGGGCTCAGGATGTCCCAGCTGAACGGCAGCGGGCCACCCTTGGTCACTTTCAGCTTCG
CGGTCTGGGTGCCTTCGTACGGACGACCCTCGCCTTCACCCTCGATCTCGAACTCGTGACCGTTCATGCT
ACCCTCCATGTGAACCTTAAAACGCATAAACTCCTTGATAACCGCCTCGCCTTTGCTAACCATCTAGTAT
TTCTCCTCTTTCTCTAGTAGCTAAGATCCGAACCTGCCGTTTCTTGAGTTGCCGCGATGTTAAGAAAACA
TTCATAAATTAAATGTGAATTGCCGCACACATTATTAAATAAGATTTACAAAATGTTCAAAATGACGCAT
GAAATCACGTTTCACTTTCGCGGCCGCGTATTGCGACGAATTGCCACGTTGTCGCAGTGTCTGTACTGTG
GGTTAATGTCTGTGATCGCCGTCGTGAGTTCGTGTCATCCGCGCATGATTCAGATGGTCCTGGAGATCGT
TGCTTGTACCGGCTGTTTGTGGCTCTACCAGCCAACGCACTTTTGACCACAGGGTCTCACGTTTAGCCGT
CTCATCAGATGCTCTAGAGAGAGAATTCGGAGTCGTGAGTTCTGAGCAGGTTGATTCAAAAGACTCATTG
CATACTCAATTTAAAACGGCTCAAATCATTTGAAAAAATAATAGGCAATATAAAATAGAGAAATCACAGC
ACCTTGACGGACTGATATTACGAATAACGAGTATCATTGCCAAAGTTTGGCGTATGGGCGACGTGCGTCC
ATGCAAATCTACAGTAGATATTTTCAAAAGAGATCATTGTCAAAAAGATAACTAACTACTCATGCTTTGA
GGGCATGCAAAGTTTCCAGAAAAAAAAAGATGAACCACACTTAAGCTGAAGCAAATTATAAGTGTTGAAA
TGACTAGGCGCAGTTAATACGCAACTCAATCAGTCAACACAGGCTGGTTACTTTCTAAGTTACAGCATAA
GTTTAGAGTAATTATTGAAATCTGTTGATATAGGTTGATTTCTTAGATGCATGAAATGCAGCAGGATCTT
CATATGATTTCAGAGATTAGTCAAAAAGTTGTTAACAGTCATGCATAATATCACTAATTGGTAGAACAAG
AATCAACTACTTTATTTGTCAATATTTTCAGAGAAAAATTGATGTATAGGGTTGACCATAAAATAATGAA
TGACACCATTTTTTTTTTGAAAGAGAAAACAAGATACAAACATTTAAAATATGCGGCCGCACGGTTATCC
ACAGAATCAGGGGATAACGCAGGAAAGAACATGTGAGCAAAAGGCCAGCAAAAGGCCAGGAACCGTAAAA
AGGCCGCGTTGCTGGCGTTTTTCCATAGGCTCCGCCCCCCTGACGAGCATCACAAAAATCGACGCTCAAG
TCAGAGGTGGCGAAACCCGACAGGACTATAAAGATACCAGGCGTTTCCCCCTGGAAGCTCCCTCGTGCGC
TCTCCTGTTCCGACCCTGCCGCTTACCGGATACCTGTCCGCCTTTCTCCCTTCGGGAAGCGTGGCGCTTT
CTCATAGCTCACGCTGTAGGTATCTCAGTTCGGTGTAGGTCGTTCGCTCCAAGCTGGGCTGTGTGCACGA
ACCCCCCGTTCAGCCCGACCGCTGCGCCTTATCCGGTAACTATCGTCTTGAGTCCAACCCGGTAAGACAC
GACTTATCGCCACTGGCAGCAGCCACTGGTAACAGGATTAGCAGAGCGAGGTATGTAGGCGGTGCTACAG
AGTTCTTGAAGTGGTGGCCTAACTACGGCTACACTAGAAGAACAGTATTTGGTATCTGCGCTCTGCTGAA
GCCAGTTACCTTCGGAAAAAGAGTTGGTAGCTCTTGATCCGGCAAACAAACCACCGCTGGTAGCGGTGGT
TTTTTTGTTTGCAAGCAGCAGATTACGCGCAGAAAAAAAGGATCTCAAGAAGATCCTTTGATCTTTTCTA
CGGGGTCTGACGCTCAGTGGAACGAAAACTCACGTTAAGGGATTTTGGTCATGACTGATCCTTCAACTCA
GCAAAAGTTCGATTTATTCAACAAAGCCACGTTGTGTCTCAAAATCTCTGATGTTACATTGCACAAGATA
AAAATATATCATCATGAACAATAAAACTGTCTGCTTACATAAACAGTAATACAAGGGGTGTTATGAGCCA
TATTCAACGGGAAACGTCTTGCTCCAGGCCGCGATTAAATTCCAACATGGATGCTGATTTATATGGGTAT
AAATGGGCTCGCGATAATGTCGGGCAATCAGGTGCGACAATCTATCGATTGTATGGGAAGCCCGATGCGC
CAGAGTTGTTTCTGAAACATGGCAAAGGTAGCGTTGCCAATGATGTTACAGATGAGATGGTCAGACTAAA
CTGGCTGACGGAATTTATGCCTCTTCCGACCATCAAGCATTTTATCCGTACTCCTGATGATGCATGGTTA
CTCACCACTGCGATCCCCGGGAAAACAGCATTCCAGGTATTAGAAGAATATCCTGATTCAGGTGAAAATA
TTGTTGATGCGCTGGCAGTGTTCCTGCGCCGGTTGCATTCGATTCCTGTTTGTAATTGTCCTTTTAACAG
CGATCGCGTATTTCGCCTCGCTCAGGCGCAATCACGAATGAATAACGGTTTGGTTGATGCGAGTGATTTT
GATGACGAGCGTAATGGCTGGCCTGTTGAACAAGTCTGGAAAGAAATGCATAAGCTTTTGCCATTCTCAC
CGGATTCAGTCGTCACTCATGGTGATTTCTCACTTGATAACCTTATTTTTGACGAGGGGAAATTAATAGG
TTGTATTGATGTTGGACGAGTCGGAATCGCAGACCGATACCAGGATCTTGCCATCCTATGGAACTGCCTC
GGTGAGTTTTCTCCTTCATTACAGAAACGGCTTTTTCAAAAATATGGTATTGATAATCCTGATATGAATA
AATTGCAGTTTCATTTGATGCTCGATGAGTTTTTCTAATCAGAATTGGTTAATTGGTTGTAACACGCGGC
CGCCCAATGAATCCTGGCTTCGAAAATCATACAAACTGTGAAATCTACTTATTTGAAATGACAAACACTG
CTTCCCAGTCTGGAGGCTCTCTTTGAGGATAACTAACATGTATGGCTAAAAATAGTTAAAATAATTGAAA
CGACATTGCACTTGCTATAATCAGACTTCAATAACATATGCATACAAGAAACTTCTCTTTTGAAATAGGA
GCGGGGCTCCATCACAAAGAGATTGAAATTTGATACTAGCTCTAAAATCGAGGCAGGGATGTTCCAATGA
TCGAGTTTGTCATGAAATATAAGGATGTTCACGTCAAGCCCGAGAAATGTTTCAAAATACCGCGAAATAA
CTCAAAAAGCTGGGTCACGAAGAAATGATTCCAGAAACAGGCGCTTATGCTCTTATATAATGAGATGTCT
ACAT
